Addgene plasmid #139361: Smp_195070
Purpose: pGEM T-easy Vector with S.mansoni gene Smp_195070 inserted
Depositing lab: John D. Chan. Depositing organization: Medical College of Wisconsin. Publication: Schistosoma mansoni alter transcription of immunomodulatory gene products following in vivo praziquantel exposure. McCusker P, Rohr CM, Chan JD. PLoS Negl Trop Dis. 2021 Mar 3;15(3):e0009200. doi: 10.1371/journal.pntd.0009200. eCollection 2021 Mar. PubMed 33657133.
Backbone
  Vector backbone: pGEM T-easy
  Backbone manufacturer: Promega
  Backbone size w/o insert (bp): 3015
  Total vector size (bp): 3318
  Vector type: Bacterial Expression
Growth in bacteria
  Bacterial resistance: Ampicillin, 100 μg/mL
  Growth temperature: 37°C
  Growth strain: DH5alpha
  Copy number: Unknown
Gene/Insert
  Gene/Insert name: Smp_195070
  Species: S. mansoni
  Insert size (bp): 303
  Promoter: T7/SP6
  Cloning method: Unknown
  Sequencing primers: 5′ CGGTCATTTCGATGCCAACC; 3′ TGTCGTCCCTGATTCCAACC
Terms and licenses: Academic/Nonprofit Terms; Industry Terms: Not Available to Industry
How to cite: Smp_195070 was a gift from John D. Chan (Addgene plasmid # 139361 ; http://n2t.net/addgene:139361 ; RRID:Addgene_139361)
