[The description below was written by a language model from this plasmid's Addgene catalogue record and pLannotate feature annotations shown in this document.]
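Description:
Smp_195070 is a small cloning plasmid of about 3.3 kb, built on the commercial pGEM T-easy backbone, and it carries a 303 bp fragment of the Schistosoma mansoni gene Smp_195070. Although the catalogue lists it as a bacterial expression vector, its layout is that of a standard PCR-product cloning and in vitro transcription vector. It replicates in E. coli from a high-copy ColE1/pUC-type origin and is selected with ampicillin through the β-lactamase gene and its native promoter. An f1 phage origin is also present, which allows single-stranded DNA to be produced when helper phage is supplied.

The insert sits in the multiple cloning region, which interrupts the lacZα coding sequence downstream of the lac promoter, lac operator and CAP binding site. This arrangement normally supports blue/white screening for recombinants. Opposing bacteriophage T7 and SP6 promoters flank the cloning site, so either strand of the schistosome fragment can be transcribed in vitro as sense or antisense RNA. The feature table does not annotate the insert itself, which falls in the unannotated stretch between the two phage promoters. A short match there to a hornet peptide is most likely a spurious database hit rather than a designed element. The small fragments called as bom, lacI and RSF ori likewise look like partial matches to backbone sequence.

The record does not state the cloning method or the function of the gene product. Its stated purpose is only to hold this S. mansoni gene fragment, and the associated study concerns transcriptional changes in the parasite after praziquantel exposure. The dual-promoter design would suit making riboprobes or double-stranded RNA, but the record does not confirm either use.
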