Features (pLannotate 1.2.2; 14 found; start..end, strand, type, name):
      1..589     -  rep_origin     ori: high-copy-number ColE1/pMB1/pBR322/pUC origin of replication
    760..1620    -  CDS            AmpR: β-lactamase; bla; confers resistance to ampicillin, carbenicillin, and related antibiotics
   1621..1725    -  promoter       AmpR promoter: bla
   1752..1802    +  misc_feature   bom (fragment): basis of mobility region from pBR322
   1830..2258    -  rep_origin     f1 ori (sequence partly withheld): f1 bacteriophage origin of replication; arrow indicates direction of (+) strand synthesis
   2262..2419    -  CDS            lacZα (fragment): LacZα fragment of β-galactosidase; lacZ fragment
   2422..2440    +  promoter       T7 promoter: promoter for bacteriophage T7 RNA polymerase
   2800..2871    -  CDS            VESPI_VESMG (fragment): Experimental evidence at protein level: Swiss-Prot protein existence level 1. Shows contractile activity on isolated ileum smooth muscle. From Vespa magnifica (Hornet).
   2883..2901    -  promoter       SP6 promoter: promoter for bacteriophage SP6 RNA polymerase
   2943..2959    -  protein_bind   lac operator: The lac repressor binds to the lac operator to inhibit transcription in E. coli. This inhibition can be relieved by adding lactose or isopropyl-β-D-thiogalactopyranoside (IPTG). lac repressor encoded by lacI
   2967..2997    -  promoter       lac promoter: promoter for the E. coli lac operon
   3012..3033    -  protein_bind   CAP binding site: CAP binding activates transcription in the presence of cAMP. E. coli catabolite activator protein
   3046..3138    -  CDS            lacI (fragment): lac repressor; lacI; The lac repressor binds to the lac operator to inhibit transcription in E. coli. This inhibition can be relieved by adding lactose or isopropyl-β-D-thiogalactopyranoside (IPTG).
   3140..3273    -  rep_origin     RSF ori (fragment): Plasmids containing the RSF 1030 origin of replication can be propagated in E. coli cells that contain additional plasmids with compatible origins.
>Addgene plasmid #139361 | Smp_195070 | addgene full sequence | sequence record 296386 | Addgene NGS Result
TTTCCATAGGCTCCGCCCCCCTGACGAGCATCACAAAAATCGACGCTCAAGTCAGAGGTGGCGAAACCCG
ACAGGACTATAAAGATACCAGGCGTTTCCCCCTGGAAGCTCCCTCGTGCGCTCTCCTGTTCCGACCCTGC
CGCTTACCGGATACCTGTCCGCCTTTCTCCCTTCGGGAAGCGTGGCGCTTTCTCATAGCTCACGCTGTAG
GTATCTCAGTTCGGTGTAGGTCGTTCGCTCCAAGCTGGGCTGTGTGCACGAACCCCCCGTTCAGCCCGAC
CGCTGCGCCTTATCCGGTAACTATCGTCTTGAGTCCAACCCGGTAAGACACGACTTATCGCCACTGGCAG
CAGCCACTGGTAACAGGATTAGCAGAGCGAGGTATGTAGGCGGTGCTACAGAGTTCTTGAAGTGGTGGCC
TAACTACGGCTACACTAGAAGAACAGTATTTGGTATCTGCGCTCTGCTGAAGCCAGTTACCTTCGGAAAA
AGAGTTGGTAGCTCTTGATCCGGCAAACAAACCACCGCTGGTAGCGGTGGTTTTTTTGTTTGCAAGCAGC
AGATTACGCGCAGAAAAAAAGGATCTCAAGAAGATCCTTTGATCTTTTCTACGGGGTCTGACGCTCAGTG
GAACGAAAACTCACGTTAAGGGATTTTGGTCATGAGATTATCAAAAAGGATCTTCACCTAGATCCTTTTA
AATTAAAAATGAAGTTTTAAATCAATCTAAAGTATATATGAGTAAACTTGGTCTGACAGTTACCAATGCT
TAATCAGTGAGGCACCTATCTCAGCGATCTGTCTATTTCGTTCATCCATAGTTGCCTGACTCCCCGTCGT
GTAGATAACTACGATACGGGAGGGCTTACCATCTGGCCCCAGTGCTGCAATGATACCGCGAGACCCACGC
TCACCGGCTCCAGATTTATCAGCAATAAACCAGCCAGCCGGAAGGGCCGAGCGCAGAAGTGGTCCTGCAA
CTTTATCCGCCTCCATCCAGTCTATTAATTGTTGCCGGGAAGCTAGAGTAAGTAGTTCGCCAGTTAATAG
TTTGCGCAACGTTGTTGCCATTGCTACAGGCATCGTGGTGTCACGCTCGTCGTTTGGTATGGCTTCATTC
AGCTCCGGTTCCCAACGATCAAGGCGAGTTACATGATCCCCCATGTTGTGCAAAAAAGCGGTTAGCTCCT
TCGGTCCTCCGATCGTTGTCAGAAGTAAGTTGGCCGCAGTGTTATCACTCATGGTTATGGCAGCACTGCA
TAATTCTCTTACTGTCATGCCATCCGTAAGATGCTTTTCTGTGACTGGTGAGTACTCAACCAAGTCATTC
TGAGAATAGTGTATGCGGCGACCGAGTTGCTCTTGCCCGGCGTCAATACGGGATAATACCGCGCCACATA
GCAGAACTTTAAAAGTGCTCATCATTGGAAAACGTTCTTCGGGGCGAAAACTCTCAAGGATCTTACCGCT
GTTGAGATCCAGTTCGATGTAACCCACTCGTGCACCCAACTGATCTTCAGCATCTTTTACTTTCACCAGC
GTTTCTGGGTGAGCAAAAACAGGAAGGCAAAATGCCGCAAAAAAGGGAATAAGGGCGACACGGAAATGTT
GAATACTCATACTCTTCCTTTTTCAATATTATTGAAGCATTTATCAGGGTTATTGTCTCATGAGCGGATA
CATATTTGAATGTATTTAGAAAAATAAACAAATAGGGGTTCCGCGCACATTTCCCCGAAAAGTGCCACCT
GATGCGGTGTGAAATACCGCACAGATGCGTAAGGAGAAAATACCGCATCAGGAAATTGTAAGCGTTAATA
TTTTGTTAAAATTCGCGTTAAATTTTTGTTAAATCAGCTCATTTTTTAACCAATAGGCCGAAATCGGCAA
AATCCCTTATAAATCAAAAGAATAGACCGAGATAGGGT
[37 nt withheld, positions 1929-1965]
AAAGAACGTGGACTCCAACGTCAAAGG
[49 nt withheld, positions 1993-2041]
T
[91 nt withheld, positions 2043-2133]
G
[124 nt withheld, positions 2135-2258]
CCATTCGCCATTCAGGCTGCGCAACTGTTGGGAAGGGCGATCGGTGCGGGCCTCTTCGCTATTACGCCAG
CTGGCGAAAGGGGGATGTGCTGCAAGGCGATTAAGTTGGGTAACGCCAGGGTTTTCCCAGTCACGACGTT
GTAAAACGACGGCCAGTGAATTGTAATACGACTCACTATAGGGCGAATTGGGCCCGACGTCGCATGCTCC
CGGCCGCCATGGCGGCCGCGGGAATTCGATTCGGTCATTTCGATGCCAACCAAAACAGATTCAATCTTCA
AGATCCAGGTTTCGGGCCAAGTGAAGGTGTTTACAATAATCGCATGGACCCTCGATGTGGCAATATGAAT
CCAAACTATTACGGTGGGGTGCCTGGAACATTTGGAGGAAATGGGATGTACGGACAGAACATCTATAATC
AGCAACCAGGCTCTCAAGCCTGGAATGCGGGAAGACGACATTTAAATGGCTCGGATTCGGATGACTCTGA
CATTGATAAACGCAATTTCAGAGGTTCAGGACCGGGTTGGAATCAGGGACGACAAATCACTAGTGAATTC
GCGGCCGCCTGCAGGTCGACCATATGGGAGAGCTCCCAACGCGTTGGATGCATAGCTTGAGTATTCTATA
GTGTCACCTAAATAGCTTGGCGTAATCATGGTCATAGCTGTTTCCTGTGTGAAATTGTTATCCGCTCACA
ATTCCACACAACATACGAGCCGGAAGCATAAAGTGTAAAGCCTGGGGTGCCTAATGAGTGAGCTAACTCA
CATTAATTGCGTTGCGCTCACTGCCCGCTTTCCAGTCGGGAAACCTGTCGTGCCAGCTGCATTAATGAAT
CGGCCAACGCGCGGGGAGAGGCGGTTTGCGTATTGGGCGCTCTTCCGCTTCCTCGCTCACTGACTCGCTG
CGCTCGGTCGTTCGGCTGCGGCGAGCGGTATCAGCTCACTCAAAGGCGGTAATACGGTTATCCACAGAAT
CAGGGGATAACGCAGGAAAGAACATGTGAGCAAAAGGCCAGCAAAAGGCCAGGAACCGTAAAAAGGCCGC
GTTGCTGGCGTT
