>Addgene plasmid #139361 | Smp_195070 | depositor partial sequence | sequence record 269578 | Insert
CGGTCATTTCGATGCCAACCAAAACAGATTCAATCTTCAAGATCCAGGTTTCGGGCCAAGTGAAGGTGTT
TACAATAATCGCATGGACCCTCGATGTGGCAATATGAATCCAAACTATTACGGTGGGGTGCCTGGAACAT
TTGGAGGAAATGGGATGTACGGACAGAACATCTATAATCAGCAACCAGGCTCTCAAGCCTGGAATGCGGG
AAGACGACATTTAAATGGCTCGGATTCGGATGACTCTGACATTGATAAACGCAATTTCAGAGGTTCAGGA
CCGGGTTGGAATCAGGGACGACA
